Addgene plasmid #192518: TL023_lenti_CMV:HaloTag-GluA1
Purpose: Expression of AMPA GluA1 with N terminal HaloTag fusion
Depositing lab: Adam Cohen. Depositing organization: Harvard University. Publication: Mapping memories: pulse-chase labeling reveals AMPA receptor dynamics during memory formation. Kim D, Park P, Li X, Wong Campos JD, Tian H, Moult EM, Grimm JB, Lavis L, Cohen AE. bioRxiv. 2023 May 29:2023.05.26.541296. doi: 10.1101/2023.05.26.541296. Preprint. PubMed 37292614.
Backbone
  Vector backbone: FSYN
  Backbone size w/o insert (bp): 8500
  Total vector size (bp): 12239
  Vector type: Lentiviral
Growth in bacteria
  Bacterial resistance: Ampicillin, 100 μg/mL
  Growth temperature: 30°C
  Growth strain: NEB Stable
  Copy number: Unknown
Gene/Insert
  Gene/Insert name: HaloTag-GluA1
  Species: M. musculus (mouse)
  Insert size (bp): 3702
  Promoter: CMV
  Tag / fusion protein: HaloTag (N terminal on insert)
  Cloning method: Gibson Cloning
  Sequencing primers: 5′ CMV Forward: CGCAAATGGGCGGTAGGCGTG; 3′ WPRE-R: CATAGCGTAAAAGGAGCAACA
Terms and licenses: Academic/Nonprofit Terms; Industry Terms: Not Available to Industry
How to cite: TL023_lenti_CMV:HaloTag-GluA1 was a gift from Adam Cohen (Addgene plasmid # 192518 ; http://n2t.net/addgene:192518 ; RRID:Addgene_192518)
