[The description below was written by a language model from this plasmid's Addgene catalogue record and pLannotate feature annotations shown in this document.]
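Description:
TL023_lenti_CMV:HaloTag-GluA1 is a lentiviral transfer plasmid of about 12.2 kb, built on the FSYN backbone, for expressing the AMPA receptor subunit GluA1 fused to an N-terminal HaloTag. It is maintained in E. coli through a high-copy ColE1/pUC-type origin with ampicillin resistance, and an f1 origin is also present. The backbone additionally carries an SV40/EM7-driven bleomycin/Zeocin resistance cassette with an SV40 poly(A) signal. This cassette lies outside the LTR-flanked region, so it would not be transferred with the packaged genome.

The viral genome is transcribed from a CMV enhancer/promoter fused to a truncated HIV-1 5' LTR, an arrangement that makes genomic RNA production Tat-independent. It is followed by the Ψ packaging signal with a partial gag sequence, the RRE for Rev-dependent nuclear export, and the cPPT/CTS element that aids nuclear import. An internal CMV enhancer/promoter then drives the roughly 3.7 kb insert, in which the HaloTag coding sequence sits upstream of the Gria1 coding sequence. HaloTag is a modified dehalogenase that bonds covalently to chloroalkane ligands. The catalogue lists the insert species as mouse, whereas the automated annotation matched the receptor to the rat GRIA1 entry; this may simply reflect the high conservation of the two orthologues. A WPRE downstream of the insert enhances transcript stability and expression. The cassette ends in a second truncated LTR, in the 3' position despite its automated label, followed by a bGH poly(A) signal.

HaloTag labeling with dye ligands is irreversible, so successive application of different dyes can distinguish older from newly made receptor populations. The associated publication title indicates that the construct is used for this kind of pulse-chase labeling, to follow AMPA receptor dynamics during memory formation.
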