Features (pLannotate 1.2.2; 32 found; start..end, strand, type, name):
     70..170     +  CDS            Rev (fragment): human immunodeficiency virus 1 (HIV-1) Rev protein; rev; enhances nuclear export of unspliced and incompletely spliced viral mRNAs
    220..337     +  misc_feature   cPPT/CTS: central polypurine tract and central termination sequence of HIV-1
    396..699     +  enhancer       CMV enhancer: human cytomegalovirus immediate early enhancer
    700..903     +  promoter       CMV promoter: human cytomegalovirus (CMV) immediate early promoter
   1088..1969    +  CDS            HaloTag®: modified bacterial dehalogenase that forms covalent bonds with chloroalkane derivatives
   2024..4684    +  CDS            Gria1: GRIA1_RAT - Also known as Glur1. Experimental evidence at protein level: Swiss-Prot protein existence level 1. Ionotropic glutamate receptor. L-glutamate acts as an excitatory neurotransmitter at many synapses in the central nervous system. Binding of the excitatory neurotransmitter L-glutamate induces a conformation change, leading to the opening of the cation channel, and thereby converts the chemical signal to an electrical impulse. The receptor then desensitizes rapidly and enters a transient inactive state, characterized by the presence of bound agonist. In the presence of CACNG4 or CACNG
   4688..4712    +  misc_feature   MCS (fragment): pBluescript multiple cloning site
   4712..5300    +  misc_feature   WPRE: woodchuck hepatitis virus posttranscriptional regulatory element
   5237..5818    +  CDS            nef (fragment): NEF_HV1H2 - Experimental evidence at protein level: Swiss-Prot protein existence level 1. Extracellular Nef protein targets CD4(+) T-lymphocytes for apoptosis by interacting with CXCR4 surface receptors. From Human immunodeficiency virus type 1 group M subtype B (isolate HXB2) (HIV-1).
   5825..6005    +  LTR            5' LTR (truncated): truncated 5' long terminal repeat (LTR) from HIV-1
   6037..6261    +  polyA_signal   bGH poly(A) signal: bovine growth hormone polyadenylation signal
   6265..6286    +  promoter       SV40 promoter (fragment): SV40 enhancer and early promoter
   6307..6735    +  rep_origin     f1 ori (sequence partly withheld): f1 bacteriophage origin of replication; arrow indicates direction of (+) strand synthesis
   6749..7078    +  promoter       SV40 promoter: SV40 enhancer and early promoter
   7126..7173    +  promoter       EM7 promoter: synthetic bacterial promoter&nbsp
   7192..7566    +  CDS            BleoR: antibiotic-binding protein; Sh ble from Streptoalloteichus hindustanus; confers resistance to bleomycin, phleomycin, and Zeocin™
   7576..7701    +  CDS            ble (fragment): BLE_KLEPN - Experimental evidence at protein level: Swiss-Prot protein existence level 1. Binding protein with a strong affinity to the bleomycin family of antibiotics. Binds to CL990; an antimitotic-antibiotic compound. From Klebsiella pneumoniae.
   7696..7817    +  polyA_signal   SV40 poly(A) signal: SV40 polyadenylation signal
   7888..7910    -  protein_bind   lac operator (fragment): The lac repressor binds to the lac operator to inhibit transcription in E. coli. This inhibition can be relieved by adding lactose or isopropyl-β-D-thiogalactopyranoside (IPTG). lac repressor encoded by lacI
   7914..7944    -  promoter       lac promoter: promoter for the E. coli lac operon
   7959..7980    -  protein_bind   CAP binding site: CAP binding activates transcription in the presence of cAMP. E. coli catabolite activator protein
   7993..8085    -  CDS            lacI (fragment): lac repressor; lacI; The lac repressor binds to the lac operator to inhibit transcription in E. coli. This inhibition can be relieved by adding lactose or isopropyl-β-D-thiogalactopyranoside (IPTG).
   8268..8856    -  rep_origin     ori: high-copy-number ColE1/pMB1/pBR322/pUC origin of replication
   9027..9887    -  CDS            AmpR: β-lactamase; bla; confers resistance to ampicillin, carbenicillin, and related antibiotics
   9888..9992    -  promoter       AmpR promoter: bla
  10051..10103   -  misc_feature   bom (fragment): basis of mobility region from pBR322
  10258..10637   +  enhancer       CMV enhancer: human cytomegalovirus immediate early enhancer
  10638..10837   +  promoter       CMV promoter: human cytomegalovirus (CMV) immediate early promoter
  10855..11035   +  LTR            5' LTR (truncated): truncated 5' long terminal repeat (LTR) from HIV-1
  11082..11207   +  misc_feature   HIV-1 Ψ: packaging signal of human immunodeficiency virus type 1
  11191..11554   +  CDS            HIV-1 gag (fragment): gag protein from human immunodeficiency virus 1; gag
  11700..11933   +  misc_feature   RRE: The Rev response element (RRE) of HIV-1 allows for Rev-dependent mRNA export from the nucleus to the cytoplasm.
>Addgene plasmid #192518 | TL023_lenti_CMV:HaloTag-GluA1 | addgene full sequence | sequence record 378604 | Addgene NGS Result
AGAATAGTTTTTGCTGTACTTTCTATAGTGAATAGAGTTAGGCAGGGATATTCACCATTATCGTTTCAGA
CCCACCTCCCAACCCCGAGGGGACCCGACAGGCCCGAAGGAATAGAAGAAGAAGGTGGAGAGAGAGACAG
AGACAGATCCATTCGATTAGTGAACGGATCGGCACTGCGTGCGCCAATTCTGCAGACAAATGGCAGTATT
CATCCACAATTTTAAAAGAAAAGGGGGGATTGGGGGGTACAGTGCAGGGGAAAGAATAGTAGACATAATA
GCAACAGACATACAAACTAAAGAATTACAAAAACAAATTACAAAAATTCAAAATTTTCGGGTTTATTACA
GGGACAGCAGAGATCCAGTTTGGTTAATTAAGCTTGGGAGTTCCGCGTTACATAACTTACGGTAAATGGC
CCGCCTGGCTGACCGCCCAACGACCCCCGCCCATTGACGTCAATAATGACGTATGTTCCCATAGTAACGC
CAATAGGGACTTTCCATTGACGTCAATGGGTGGAGCATTTACGGTAAACTGCCCACTTGGCAGTACATCA
AGTGTATCATATGCCAAGTACGCCCCCTATTGACGTCAATGACGGTAAATGGCCCGCCTGGCATTATGCC
CAGTACATGACCTTATGGGACTTTCCTACTTGGCAGTACATCTACGTATTAGTCATCGCTATTACCATGG
TGATGCGGTTTTGGCAGTACATCAATGGGCGTGGATAGCGGTTTGACTCACGGGGATTTCCAAGTCTCCA
CCCCATTGACGTCAATGGGAGTTTGTTTTGGCACCAAAATCAACGGGACTTTCCAAAATGTCGTAACAAC
TCCGCCCCATTGACGCAAATGGGCGGTAGGCGTGTACGGTGGGAGGTCTATATAAGCAGAGCTCGTTTAG
TGAACCGTCAGATCGCCTGGAGACGCCATCCACGCTGTTTTGACCTCCATAGAAGACACCGACTCTAGAG
GATCCATGCCGTACATCTTTGCCTTTTTCTGCACCGGTTTTCTAGGTGCGGTTGTGGGTGCCAATGCGCG
AGGTGGAGGCGGTGGGGGAGGGGGTGGAGGAACGCGTATCGGTACTGGCTTTCCATTCGACCCCCATTAT
GTGGAAGTCCTGGGCGAGCGCATGCACTACGTCGATGTTGGTCCGCGCGATGGCACCCCTGTGCTGTTCC
TGCACGGTAACCCGACCTCCTCCTACGTGTGGCGCAACATCATCCCGCATGTTGCACCGACCCATCGCTG
CATTGCTCCAGACCTGATCGGTATGGGCAAATCCGACAAACCAGACCTGGGTTATTTCTTCGACGACCAC
GTCCGCTTCATGGATGCCTTCATCGAAGCCCTGGGTCTGGAAGAGGTCGTCCTGGTCATTCACGACTGGG
GCTCCGCTCTGGGTTTCCACTGGGCCAAGCGCAATCCAGAGCGCGTCAAAGGTATTGCATTTATGGAGTT
CATCCGCCCTATCCCGACCTGGGACGAATGGCCAGAATTTGCCCGCGAGACCTTCCAGGCCTTCCGCACC
ACCGACGTCGGCCGCAAGCTGATCATCGATCAGAACGTTTTTATCGAGGGTACGCTGCCGATGGGTGTCG
TCCGCCCGCTGACTGAAGTCGAGATGGACCATTACCGCGAGCCGTTCCTGAATCCTGTTGACCGCGAGCC
ACTGTGGCGCTTCCCAAACGAGCTGCCAATCGCCGGTGAGCCAGCGAACATCGTCGCGCTGGTCGAAGAA
TACATGGACTGGCTGCACCAGTCCCCTGTCCCGAAGCTGCTGTTCTGGGGCACCCCAGGCGTTCTGATCC
CACCGGCCGAAGCCGCTCGCCTGGCCAAAAGCCTGCCTAACTGCAAGGCTGTGGACATCGGCCCGGGTCT
GAATCTGCTGCAAGAAGACAACCCGGACCTGATCGGCAGCGAGATCGCGCGCTGGCTGTCGACGCTCGAG
ATTTCCGGCGAGCCAACCACTACGCGTGGAGGTGGAGGGGGCGGAGGTGGCGGGGGTTCGCGCTTCCCCA
ACAATATCCAGATAGGGGGGTTATTTCCAAACCAACAATCACAGGAACATGCGGCTTTTAGGTTTGCTTT
GTCACAACTCACGGAGCCCCCCAAGCTGCTTCCCCAGATCGATATTGTGAACATCAGCGACAGCTTTGAG
ATGACTTACCGTTTCTGTTCCCAGTTCTCCAAAGGAGTCTATGCCATCTTTGGATTTTATGAACGAAGGA
CTGTCAACATGCTGACCTCCTTCTGTGGGGCCCTCCATGTGTGCTTCATTACTCCAAGTTTTCCTGTTGA
CACATCCAATCAATTTGTCCTTCAGCTACGCCCGGAACTACAGGAAGCTCTCATTAGCATTATCGACCAT
TACAAGTGGCAAACCTTTGTCTACATTTATGATGCTGACCGGGGCCTGTCAGTCCTGCAGAGAGTCTTGG
ATACAGCCGCAGAGAAGAACTGGCAGGTAACGGCTGTCAACATTCTGACAACCACCGAGGAAGGATACCG
GATGCTCTTTCAGGACCTGGAGAAGAAAAAGGAGAGGCTGGTGGTGGTTGACTGTGAATCAGAACGCCTC
AACGCCATCCTGGGCCAGATCGTGAAGCTAGAAAAGAATGGCATCGGGTACCACTACATCCTCGCCAATC
TGGGCTTCATGGACATTGACTTAAATAAGTTCAAGGAGAGCGGAGCCAATGTGACAGGTTTCCAGCTGGT
GAACTACACAGACACGATCCCAGCCAGAATCATGCAGCAATGGAGGACAAGTGACTCCCGAGACCATACC
AGGGTGGACTGGAAGAGGCCAAAGTACACTTCTGCTCTCACCTATGATGGTGTCAAGGTGATGGCTGAGG
CCTTCCAAAGCCTGCGGAGGCAGAGGATTGACATATCCCGCCGGGGGAATGCTGGGGACTGTCTGGCTAA
CCCAGCTGTGCCCTGGGGTCAAGGGATCGACATCCAGAGAGCCCTGCAGCAGGTGCGCTTCGAAGGTTTG
ACAGGAAATGTGCAGTTCAACGAGAAAGGGCGCCGGACCAATTACACCCTCCACGTGATCGAAATGAAAC
ATGATGGAATCCGAAAGATTGGTTACTGGAATGAAGACGATAAATTTGTCCCCGCAGCCACCGACGCTCA
GGCTGGAGGGGACAACTCAAGCGTCCAGAATAGGACCTACATCGTCACTACTATCCTCGAAGATCCTTAC
GTGATGCTTAAAAAGAATGCCAACCAGTTTGAGGGCAATGACCGCTATGAGGGCTACTGTGTGGAGCTGG
CTGCAGAGATCGCCAAGCACGTGGGCTACTCCTACCGACTTGAGATTGTCAGCGACGGCAAATATGGAGC
CCGGGATCCCGACACAAAGGCTTGGAATGGCATGGTGGGAGAACTGGTCTATGGAAGAGCAGACGTGGCT
GTGGCTCCCTTGACCATAACCTTGGTCCGGGAGGAAGTCATCGACTTCTCCAAGCCATTCATGAGTTTGG
GAATCTCCATTATGATTAAGAAGCCACAGAAGTCCAAGCCAGGTGTCTTCTCCTTTCTTGACCCTTTGGC
CTATGAGATCTGGATGTGTATAGTGTTTGCCTACATTGGAGTGAGCGTCGTCCTCTTCCTGGTCAGCCGT
TTCAGCCCCTACGAATGGCACAGCGAAGAGTTTGAAGAGGGACGAGACCAGACAACCAGTGACCAGTCAA
ATGAGTTTGGCATATTCAACAGCCTGTGGTTCTCCCTGGGGGCCTTCATGCAGCAAGGATGTGACATTTC
CCCCAGGTCCCTGTCCGGACGCATCGTCGGCGGCGTCTGGTGGTTCTTCACTTTGATCATCATCTCCTCG
TACACAGCCAACCTGGCTGCCTTCCTGACTGTGGAGAGGATGGTGTCTCCCATTGAGAGTGCAGAGGACC
TGGCAAAGCAGACGGAAATTGCTTATGGGACATTGGAAGCAGGCTCCACTAAGGAGTTCTTCAGGAGATC
TAAAATCGCTGTGTTTGAGAAGATGTGGACATACATGAAGTCTGCAGAACCATCCGTGTTTGTTCGGACC
ACAGAGGAAGGCATGATCAGAGTGAGAAAATCTAAAGGCAAATACGCCTACCTCCTGGAGTCCACCATGA
ATGAGTATATTGAGCAACGAAAGCCCTGTGACACCATGAAAGTGGGAGGTAACTTGGATTCCAAAGGCTA
TGGCATTGCGACACCCAAGGGGTCCGCCCTGAGAAATCCAGTAAACCTGGCAGTGTTAAAACTGAACGAG
CAGGGGCTTTTGGACAAATTGAAAAACAAATGGTGGTACGACAAGGGCGAGTGCGGCAGCGGGGGAGGTG
ACTCCAAGGACAAGACCAGCGCTTTGAGCCTCAGCAATGTGGCAGGCGTGTTCTACATCCTGATTGGAGG
GCTGGGACTGGCCATGCTGGTTGCCTTAATCGAGTTCTGCTACAAATCCCGTAGCGAGTCGAAGCGGATG
AAGGGTTTCTGTTTGATCCCACAGCAATCCATCAATGAAGCCATACGGACATCGACCCTCCCCCGGAACA
GTGGGGCAGGAGCCAGCGGAGGAGGCGGCAGTGGAGAGAATGGCCGGGTGGTCAGCCAGGACTTCCCCAA
GTCCATGCAATCCATTCCCTGCATGAGTCACAGTTCAGGGATGCCCTTGGGAGCCACAGGATTGTAAGAA
TTCGATATCAAGCTTATCGATAATCAACCTCTGGATTACAAAATTTGTGAAAGATTGACTGGTATTCTTA
ACTATGTTGCTCCTTTTACGCTATGTGGATACGCTGCTTTAATGCCTTTGTATCATGCTATTGCTTCCCG
TATGGCTTTCATTTTCTCCTCCTTGTATAAATCCTGGTTGCTGTCTCTTTATGAGGAGTTGTGGCCCGTT
GTCAGGCAACGTGGCGTGGTGTGCACTGTGTTTGCTGACGCAACCCCCACTGGTTGGGGCATTGCCACCA
CCTGTCAGCTCCTTTCCGGGACTTTCGCTTTCCCCCTCCCTATTGCCACGGCGGAACTCATCGCCGCCTG
CCTTGCCCGCTGCTGGACAGGGGCTCGGCTGTTGGGCACTGACAATTCCGTGGTGTTGTCGGGGAAATCA
TCGTCCTTTCCTTGGCTGCTCGCCTGTGTTGCCACCTGGATTCTGCGCGGGACGTCCTTCTGCTACGTCC
CTTCGGCCCTCAATCCAGCGGACCTTCCTTCCCGCGGCCTGCTGCCGGCTCTGCGGCCTCTTCCGCGTCT
TCGCCTTCGCCCTCAGACGAGTCGGATCTCCCTTTGGGCCGCCTCCCCGCATCGATACCGTCGACCTCGA
GACCTAGAAAAACATGGAGCAATCACAAGTAGCAATACAGCAGCTACCAATGCTGATTGTGCCTGGCTAG
AAGCACAAGAGGAGGAGGAGGTGGGTTTTCCAGTCACACCTCAGGTACCTTTAAGACCAATGACTTACAA
GGCAGCTGTAGATCTTAGCCACTTTTTAAAAGAAAAGGGGGGACTGGAAGGGCTAATTCACTCCCAACGA
AGACAAGATATCCTTGATCTGTGGATCTACCACACACAAGGCTACTTCCCTGATTGGCAGAACTACACAC
CAGGGCCAGGGATCAGATATCCACTGACCTTTGGATGGTGCTACAAGCTAGTACCAGTTGAGCAAGAGAA
GGTAGAAGAAGCCAATGAAGGAGAGAACACCCGCTTGTTACACCCTGTGAGCCTGCATGGGATGGATGAC
CCGGAGAGAGAAGTATTAGAGTGGAGGTTTGACAGCCGCCTAGCATTTCATCACATGGCCCGAGAGCTGC
ATCCGGACTGTACTGGGTCTCTCTGGTTAGACCAGATCTGAGCCTGGGAGCTCTCTGGCTAACTAGGGAA
CCCACTGCTTAAGCCTCAATAAAGCTTGCCTTGAGTGCTTCAAGTAGTGTGTGCCCGTCTGTTGTGTGAC
TCTGGTAACTAGAGATCCCTCAGACCCTTTTAGTCAGTGTGGAAAATCTCTAGCAGGGCCCGTTTAAACC
CGCTGATCAGCCTCGACTGTGCCTTCTAGTTGCCAGCCATCTGTTGTTTGCCCCTCCCCCGTGCCTTCCT
TGACCCTGGAAGGTGCCACTCCCACTGTCCTTTCCTAATAAAATGAGGAAATTGCATCGCATTGTCTGAG
TAGGTGTCATTCTATTCTGGGGGGTGGGGTGGGGCAGGACAGCAAGGGGGAGGATTGGGAAGACAATAGC
AGGCATGCTGGGGATGCGGTGGGCTCTATGGCTTCTGAGGCGGAAAGAACCAGCTGGGGCTCTAGGGGGT
ATCCCC
[124 nt withheld, positions 6307-6430]
C
[91 nt withheld, positions 6432-6522]
A
[49 nt withheld, positions 6524-6572]
CCTTTGACGTTGGAGTCCACGTTCTTT
[37 nt withheld, positions 6600-6636]
ACCCTATCTCGGTCTATTCTTTTGATTTATAAGGGATTTTGCCGATTTCGGCCTATTGGTTAAAAAATGA
GCTGATTTAACAAAAATTTAACGCGAATTAATTCTGTGGAATGTGTGTCAGTTAGGGTGTGGAAAGTCCC
CAGGCTCCCCAGCAGGCAGAAGTATGCAAAGCATGCATCTCAATTAGTCAGCAACCAGGTGTGGAAAGTC
CCCAGGCTCCCCAGCAGGCAGAAGTATGCAAAGCATGCATCTCAATTAGTCAGCAACCATAGTCCCGCCC
CTAACTCCGCCCATCCCGCCCCTAACTCCGCCCAGTTCCGCCCATTCTCCGCCCCATGGCTGACTAATTT
TTTTTATTTATGCAGAGGCCGAGGCCGCCTCTGCCTCTGAGCTATTCCAGAAGTAGTGAGGAGGCTTTTT
TGGAGGCCTAGGCTTTTGCAAAAAGCTCCCGGGAGCTTGTATATCCATTTTCGGATCTGATCAGCACGTG
TTGACAATTAATCATCGGCATAGTATATCGGCATAGTATAATACGACAAGGTGAGGAACTAAACCATGGC
CAAGTTGACCAGTGCCGTTCCGGTGCTCACCGCGCGCGACGTCGCCGGAGCGGTCGAGTTCTGGACCGAC
CGGCTCGGGTTCTCCCGGGACTTCGTGGAGGACGACTTCGCCGGTGTGGTCCGGGACGACGTGACCCTGT
TCATCAGCGCGGTCCAGGACCAGGTGGTGCCGGACAACACCCTGGCCTGGGTGTGGGTGCGCGGCCTGGA
CGAGCTGTACGCCGAGTGGTCGGAGGTCGTGTCCACGAACTTCCGGGACGCCTCCGGGCCGGCCATGACC
GAGATCGGCGAGCAGCCGTGGGGGCGGGAGTTCGCCCTGCGCGACCCGGCCGGCAACTGCGTGCACTTCG
TGGCCGAGGAGCAGGACTGACACGTGCTACGAGATTTCGATTCCACCGCCGCCTTCTATGAAAGGTTGGG
CTTCGGAATCGTTTTCCGGGACGCCGGCTGGATGATCCTCCAGCGCGGGGATCTCATGCTGGAGTTCTTC
GCCCACCCCAACTTGTTTATTGCAGCTTATAATGGTTACAAATAAAGCAATAGCATCACAAATTTCACAA
ATAAAGCATTTTTTTCACTGCATTCTAGTTGTGGTTTGTCCAAACTCATCAATGTATCTTATCATGTCTG
TATACCGTCGACCTCTAGCTAGAGCTTGGCGTAATCATGGTCATAGCTGTTTCCTGTGTGAAATTGTTAT
CCGCTCACAATTCCACACAACATACGAGCCGGAAGCATAAAGTGTAAAGCCTGGGGTGCCTAATGAGTGA
GCTAACTCACATTAATTGCGTTGCGCTCACTGCCCGCTTTCCAGTCGGGAAACCTGTCGTGCCAGCTGCA
TTAATGAATCGGCCAACGCGCGGGGAGAGGCGGTTTGCGTATTGGGCGCTCTTCCGCTTCCTCGCTCACT
GACTCGCTGCGCTCGGTCGTTCGGCTGCGGCGAGCGGTATCAGCTCACTCAAAGGCGGTAATACGGTTAT
CCACAGAATCAGGGGATAACGCAGGAAAGAACATGTGAGCAAAAGGCCAGCAAAAGGCCAGGAACCGTAA
AAAGGCCGCGTTGCTGGCGTTTTTCCATAGGCTCCGCCCCCCTGACGAGCATCACAAAAATCGACGCTCA
AGTCAGAGGTGGCGAAACCCGACAGGACTATAAAGATACCAGGCGTTTCCCCCTGGAAGCTCCCTCGTGC
GCTCTCCTGTTCCGACCCTGCCGCTTACCGGATACCTGTCCGCCTTTCTCCCTTCGGGAAGCGTGGCGCT
TTCTCATAGCTCACGCTGTAGGTATCTCAGTTCGGTGTAGGTCGTTCGCTCCAAGCTGGGCTGTGTGCAC
GAACCCCCCGTTCAGCCCGACCGCTGCGCCTTATCCGGTAACTATCGTCTTGAGTCCAACCCGGTAAGAC
ACGACTTATCGCCACTGGCAGCAGCCACTGGTAACAGGATTAGCAGAGCGAGGTATGTAGGCGGTGCTAC
AGAGTTCTTGAAGTGGTGGCCTAACTACGGCTACACTAGAAGAACAGTATTTGGTATCTGCGCTCTGCTG
AAGCCAGTTACCTTCGGAAAAAGAGTTGGTAGCTCTTGATCCGGCAAACAAACCACCGCTGGTAGCGGTG
GTTTTTTTGTTTGCAAGCAGCAGATTACGCGCAGAAAAAAAGGATCTCAAGAAGATCCTTTGATCTTTTC
TACGGGGTCTGACGCTCAGTGGAACGAAAACTCACGTTAAGGGATTTTGGTCATGAGATTATCAAAAAGG
ATCTTCACCTAGATCCTTTTAAATTAAAAATGAAGTTTTAAATCAATCTAAAGTATATATGAGTAAACTT
GGTCTGACAGTTACCAATGCTTAATCAGTGAGGCACCTATCTCAGCGATCTGTCTATTTCGTTCATCCAT
AGTTGCCTGACTCCCCGTCGTGTAGATAACTACGATACGGGAGGGCTTACCATCTGGCCCCAGTGCTGCA
ATGATACCGCGAGACCCACGCTCACCGGCTCCAGATTTATCAGCAATAAACCAGCCAGCCGGAAGGGCCG
AGCGCAGAAGTGGTCCTGCAACTTTATCCGCCTCCATCCAGTCTATTAATTGTTGCCGGGAAGCTAGAGT
AAGTAGTTCGCCAGTTAATAGTTTGCGCAACGTTGTTGCCATTGCTACAGGCATCGTGGTGTCACGCTCG
TCGTTTGGTATGGCTTCATTCAGCTCCGGTTCCCAACGATCAAGGCGAGTTACATGATCCCCCATGTTGT
GCAAAAAAGCGGTTAGCTCCTTCGGTCCTCCGATCGTTGTCAGAAGTAAGTTGGCCGCAGTGTTATCACT
CATGGTTATGGCAGCACTGCATAATTCTCTTACTGTCATGCCATCCGTAAGATGCTTTTCTGTGACTGGT
GAGTACTCAACCAAGTCATTCTGAGAATAGTGTATGCGGCGACCGAGTTGCTCTTGCCCGGCGTCAATAC
GGGATAATACCGCGCCACATAGCAGAACTTTAAAAGTGCTCATCATTGGAAAACGTTCTTCGGGGCGAAA
ACTCTCAAGGATCTTACCGCTGTTGAGATCCAGTTCGATGTAACCCACTCGTGCACCCAACTGATCTTCA
GCATCTTTTACTTTCACCAGCGTTTCTGGGTGAGCAAAAACAGGAAGGCAAAATGCCGCAAAAAAGGGAA
TAAGGGCGACACGGAAATGTTGAATACTCATACTCTTCCTTTTTCAATATTATTGAAGCATTTATCAGGG
TTATTGTCTCATGAGCGGATACATATTTGAATGTATTTAGAAAAATAAACAAATAGGGGTTCCGCGCACA
TTTCCCCGAAAAGTGCCACCTGACGTCGACGGATCGGGAGATCTCCCGATCCCCTATGGTGCACTCTCAG
TACAATCTGCTCTGATGCCGCATAGTTAAGCCAGTATCTGCTCCCTGCTTGTGTGTTGGAGGTCGCTGAG
TAGTGCGCGAGCAAAATTTAAGCTACAACAAGGCAAGGCTTGACCGACAATTGCATGAAGAATCTGCTTA
GGGTTAGGCGTTTTGCGCTGCTTCGCGATGTACGGGCCAGATATACGCGTTGACATTGATTATTGACTAG
TTATTAATAGTAATCAATTACGGGGTCATTAGTTCATAGCCCATATATGGAGTTCCGCGTTACATAACTT
ACGGTAAATGGCCCGCCTGGCTGACCGCCCAACGACCCCCGCCCATTGACGTCAATAATGACGTATGTTC
CCATAGTAACGCCAATAGGGACTTTCCATTGACGTCAATGGGTGGAGTATTTACGGTAAACTGCCCACTT
GGCAGTACATCAAGTGTATCATATGCCAAGTACGCCCCCTATTGACGTCAATGACGGTAAATGGCCCGCC
TGGCATTATGCCCAGTACATGACCTTATGGGACTTTCCTACTTGGCAGTACATCTACGTATTAGTCATCG
CTATTACCATGGTGATGCGGTTTTGGCAGTACATCAATGGGCGTGGATAGCGGTTTGACTCACGGGGATT
TCCAAGTCTCCACCCCATTGACGTCAATGGGAGTTTGTTTTGGCACCAAAATCAACGGGACTTTCCAAAA
TGTCGTAACAACTCCGCCCCATTGACGCAAATGGGCGGTAGGCGTGTACGGTGGGAGGTCTATATAAGCA
GCGCGTTTTGCCTGTACTGGGTCTCTCTGGTTAGACCAGATCTGAGCCTGGGAGCTCTCTGGCTAACTAG
GGAACCCACTGCTTAAGCCTCAATAAAGCTTGCCTTGAGTGCTTCAAGTAGTGTGTGCCCGTCTGTTGTG
TGACTCTGGTAACTAGAGATCCCTCAGACCCTTTTAGTCAGTGTGGAAAATCTCTAGCAGTGGCGCCCGA
ACAGGGACTTGAAAGCGAAAGGGAAACCAGAGGAGCTCTCTCGACGCAGGACTCGGCTTGCTGAAGCGCG
CACGGCAAGAGGCGAGGGGCGGCGACTGGTGAGTACGCCAAAAATTTTGACTAGCGGAGGCTAGAAGGAG
AGAGATGGGTGCGAGAGCGTCAGTATTAAGCGGGGGAGAATTAGATCGCGATGGGAAAAAATTCGGTTAA
GGCCAGGGGGAAAGAAAAAATATAAATTAAAACATATAGTATGGGCAAGCAGGGAGCTAGAACGATTCGC
AGTTAATCCTGGCCTGTTAGAAACATCAGAAGGCTGTAGACAAATACTGGGACAGCTACAACCATCCCTT
CAGACAGGATCAGAAGAACTTAGATCATTATATAATACAGTAGCAACCCTCTATTGTGTGCATCAAAGGA
TAGAGATAAAAGACACCAAGGAAGCTTTAGACAAGATAGAGGAAGAGCAAAACAAAAGTAAGACCACCGC
ACAGCAAGCGGCCGCTGATCTTCAGACCTGGAGGAGGAGATATGAGGGACAATTGGAGAAGTGAATTATA
TAAATATAAAGTAGTAAAAATTGAACCATTAGGAGTAGCACCCACCAAGGCAAAGAGAAGAGTGGTGCAG
AGAGAAAAAAGAGCAGTGGGAATAGGAGCTTTGTTCCTTGGGTTCTTGGGAGCAGCAGGAAGCACTATGG
GCGCAGCGTCAATGACGCTGACGGTACAGGCCAGACAATTATTGTCTGGTATAGTGCAGCAGCAGAACAA
TTTGCTGAGGGCTATTGAGGCGCAACAGCATCTGTTGCAACTCACAGTCTGGGGCATCAAGCAGCTCCAG
GCAAGAATCCTGGCTGTGGAAAGATACCTAAAGGATCAACAGCTCCTGGGGATTTGGGGTTGCTCTGGAA
AACTCATTTGCACCACTGCTGTGCCTTGGAATGCTAGTTGGAGTAATAAATCTCTGGAACAGATTTGGAA
TCACACGACCTGGATGGAGTGGGACAGAGAAATTAACAATTACACAAGCTTAATACACTCCTTAATTGAA
GAATCGCAAAACCAGCAAGAAAAGAATGAACAAGAATTATTGGAATTAGATAAATGGGCAAGTTTGTGGA
ATTGGTTTAACATAACAAATTGGCTGTGGTATATAAAATTATTCATAATGATAGTAGGAGGCTTGGTAGG
TTTA
